>Addgene plasmid #188689 | ipUSEPR-sg-Hs-TMPRSS2-A5 | addgene full sequence | sequence record 375120 | Addgene NGS Result
TCGACGGATCGGGAGATCTCCCGATCCCCTATGGTGCACTCTCAGTACAATCTGCTCTGATGCCGCATAG
TTAAGCCAGTATCTGCTCCCTGCTTGTGTGTTGGAGGTCGCTGAGTAGTGCGCGAGCAAAATTTAAGCTA
CAACAAGGCAAGGCTTGACCGACAATTGCATGAAGAATCTGCTTAGGGTTAGGCGTTTTGCGCTGCTTCG
CGATGTACGGGCCAGATATACGCGTTGACATTGATTATTGACTAGTTATTAATAGTAATCAATTACGGGG
TCATTAGTTCATAGCCCATATATGGAGTTCCGCGTTACATAACTTACGGTAAATGGCCCGCCTGGCTGAC
CGCCCAACGACCCCCGCCCATTGACGTCAATAATGACGTATGTTCCCATAGTAACGCCAATAGGGACTTT
CCATTGACGTCAATGGGTGGAGTATTTACGGTAAACTGCCCACTTGGCAGTACATCAAGTGTATCATATG
CCAAGTACGCCCCCTATTGACGTCAATGACGGTAAATGGCCCGCCTGGCATTATGCCCAGTACATGACCT
TATGGGACTTTCCTACTTGGCAGTACATCTACGTATTAGTCATCGCTATTACCATGGTGATGCGGTTTTG
GCAGTACATCAATGGGCGTGGATAGCGGTTTGACTCACGGGGATTTCCAAGTCTCCACCCCATTGACGTC
AATGGGAGTTTGTTTTGGCACCAAAATCAACGGGACTTTCCAAAATGTCGTAACAACTCCGCCCCATTGA
CGCAAATGGGCGGTAGGCGTGTACGGTGGGAGGTCTATATAAGCAGCGCGTTTTGCCTGTACTGGGTCTC
TCTGGTTAGACCAGATCTGAGCCTGGGAGCTCTCTGGCTAACTAGGGAACCCACTGCTTAAGCCTCAATA
AAGCTTGCCTTGAGTGCTTCAAGTAGTGTGTGCCCGTCTGTTGTGTGACTCTGGTAACTAGAGATCCCTC
AGACCCTTTTAGTCAGTGTGGAAAATCTCTAGCAGTGGCGCCCGAACAGGGACTTGAAAGCGAAAGGGAA
ACCAGAGGAGCTCTCTCGACGCAGGACTCGGCTTGCTGAAGCGCGCACGGCAAGAGGCGAGGGGCGGCGA
CTGGTGAGTACGCCAAAAATTTTGACTAGCGGAGGCTAGAAGGAGAGAGATGGGTGCGAGAGCGTCAGTA
TTAAGCGGGGGAGAATTAGATCGCGATGGGAAAAAATTCGGTTAAGGCCAGGGGGAAAGAAAAAATATAA
ATTAAAACATATAGTATGGGCAAGCAGGGAGCTAGAACGATTCGCAGTTAATCCTGGCCTGTTAGAAACA
TCAGAAGGCTGTAGACAAATACTGGGACAGCTACAACCATCCCTTCAGACAGGATCAGAAGAACTTAGAT
CATTATATAATACAGTAGCAACCCTCTATTGTGTGCATCAAAGGATAGAGATAAAAGACACCAAGGAAGC
TTTAGACAAGATAGAGGAAGAGCAAAACAAAAGTAAGACCACCGCACAGCAAGCGGCCGGCCGCTGATCT
TCAGACCTGGAGGAGGAGATATGAGGGACAATTGGAGAAGTGAATTATATAAATATAAAGTAGTAAAAAT
TGAACCATTAGGAGTAGCACCCACCAAGGCAAAGAGAAGAGTGGTGCAGAGAGAAAAAAGAGCAGTGGGA
ATAGGAGCTTTGTTCCTTGGGTTCTTGGGAGCAGCAGGAAGCACTATGGGCGCAGCGTCAATGACGCTGA
CGGTACAGGCCAGACAATTATTGTCTGGTATAGTGCAGCAGCAGAACAATTTGCTGAGGGCTATTGAGGC
GCAACAGCATCTGTTGCAACTCACAGTCTGGGGCATCAAGCAGCTCCAGGCAAGAATCCTGGCTGTGGAA
AGATACCTAAAGGATCAACAGCTCCTGGGGATTTGGGGTTGCTCTGGAAAACTCATTTGCACCACTGCTG
TGCCTTGGAATGCTAGTTGGAGTAATAAATCTCTGGAACAGATTTGGAATCACACGACCTGGATGGAGTG
GGACAGAGAAATTAACAATTACACAAGCTTAATACACTCCTTAATTGAAGAATCGCAAAACCAGCAAGAA
AAGAATGAACAAGAATTATTGGAATTAGATAAATGGGCAAGTTTGTGGAATTGGTTTAACATAACAAATT
GGCTGTGGTATATAAAATTATTCATAATGATAGTAGGAGGCTTGGTAGGTTTAAGAATAGTTTTTGCTGT
ACTTTCTATAGTGAATAGAGTTAGGCAGGGATATTCACCATTATCGTTTCAGACCCACCTCCCAACCCCG
AGGGGACCCGACAGGCCCGAAGGAATAGAAGAAGAAGGTGGAGAGAGAGACAGAGACAGATCCATTCGAT
TAGTGAACGGATCGGCACTGCGTGCGCCAATTCTGCAGACAAATGGCAGTATTCATCCACAATTTTAAAA
GAAAAGGGGGGATTGGGGGGTACAGTGCAGGGGAAAGAATAGTAGACATAATAGCAACAGACATACAAAC
TAAAGAATTACAAAAACAAATTACAAAAATTCAAAATTTTCGGGTTTATTACAGGGACAGCAGAGATCCA
GTTTGGTTAGTACCGGGCCCGGGTCGACTAGTGATCAGTGTGAGGGAGTGTAAAGCTGGTTTGAGGGCCT
ATTTCCCATGATTCCTTCATATTTGCATATACGATACAAGGCTGTTAGAGAGATAATTAGAATTAATTTG
ACTGTAAACACAAAGATATTAGTACAAAATACGTGACGTAGAAAGTAATAATTTCTTGGGTAGTTTGCAG
TTTTAAAATTATGTTTTAAAATGGACTATCATATGCTTACCGTAACTTGAAAGTATTTCGATTTCTTGGC
TTTATATATCTTGTGGAAAGGACGAAACACCGCTGGAACGAGAACTACGGGGTTTAAGAGCTATGCTGGA
AACAGCATAGCAAGTTTAAATAAGGCTAGTCCGTTATCAACTTGAAAAAGTGGCACCGAGTCGGTGCTTT
TTTAAACCGCTGTTCCTAGGAATCCCGAGGCCTTCGAGTGGCTCCGGTGCCCGTCAGTGGGCAGAGCGCA
CATCGCCCACAGTCCCCGAGAAGTTGGGGGGAGGGGTCGGCAATTGAACCGGTGCCTAGAGAAGGTGGCG
CGGGGTAAACTGGGAAAGTGATGTCGTGTACTGGCTCCGCCTTTTTCCCGAGGGTGGGGGAGAACCGTAT
ATAAGTGCAGTAGTCGCCGTGAACGTTCTTTTTCGCAACGGGTTTGCCGCCAGAACACAGGTGTCGTGAC
GCGGGACCCGACATTAGCGCTACAGCTTAAGCGGGCCACCATGACCGAGTACAAGCCCACGGTGCGCCTC
GCCACCCGCGACGACGTCCCCAGGGCCGTACGCACCCTCGCCGCCGCGTTCGCCGACTACCCCGCCACGC
GCCACACCGTCGATCCGGACCGCCACATCGAGCGGGTCACCGAGCTGCAAGAACTCTTCCTCACGCGCGT
CGGGCTCGACATCGGCAAGGTGTGGGTCGCGGACGACGGCGCCGCCGTGGCGGTCTGGACCACGCCGGAG
AGCGTCGAAGCGGGGGCGGTGTTCGCCGAGATCGGCCCGCGCATGGCCGAGTTGAGCGGTTCCCGGCTGG
CCGCGCAGCAACAGATGGAAGGCCTCCTGGCGCCGCACCGGCCCAAGGAGCCCGCGTGGTTCCTGGCCAC
CGTCGGAGTCTCGCCCGACCACCAGGGCAAGGGTCTGGGCAGCGCCGTCGTGCTCCCCGGAGTGGAGGCG
GCCGAGCGCGCCGGGGTGCCCGCCTTCCTGGAGACCTCCGCGCCCCGCAACCTCCCCTTCTACGAGCGGC
TCGGCTTCACCGTCACCGCCGACGTCGAGGTGCCCGAAGGACCGCGCACCTGGTGCATGACCCGCAAGCC
CGGTGCCGCTAGCGGCAGCGGCGCCACCAACTTCAGCCTGCTGAAGCAGGCCGGCGACGTGGAGGAGAAC
CCCGGCCCCATGGTGTCTAAGGGCGAAGAGCTGATTAAGGAGAACATGCACATGAAGCTGTATATGGAGG
GCACCGTGAACAACCACCACTTCAAGTGCACATCCGAGGGCGAAGGCAAGCCCTACGAGGGCACCCAGAC
CATGAGAATCAAGGTGGTCGAGGGCGGCCCTCTCCCCTTCGCCTTCGACATCCTGGCTACCAGCTTCATG
TACGGCAGCAGAACCTTCATCAACCACACCCAGGGCATCCCCGACTTCTTTAAGCAGTCCTTCCCTGAGG
GCTTCACATGGGAGAGAGTCACCACATACGAAGACGGGGGCGTGCTGACCGCTACCCAGGACACCAGCCT
CCAGGACGGCTGCCTCATCTACAACGTCAAGATCAGAGGGGTGAACTTCCCATCCAACGGCCCTGTGATG
CAGAAGAAAACACTCGGCTGGGAGGCCAACACCGAGATGCTGTACCCCGCTGACGGCGGCCTGGAAGGCA
GAAGCGACATGGCCCTGAAGCTCGTGGGCGGGGGCCACCTGATCTGCAACTTCAAGACCACATACAGATC
CAAGAAACCCGCTAAGAACCTCAAGATGCCCGGCGTCTACTATGTGGACCACAGACTGGAAAGAATCAAG
GAGGCCGACAAAGAGACCTACGTCGAGCAGCACGAGGTGGCTGTGGCCAGATACTGCGACCTCCCTAGCA
AACTGGGGCACAAACTTAATTGAAAACGTTGTTGTTTGGGGTTGAATTACTCTTCTAGACCGCGGCGCGC
CCGATAATCAACCTCTGGATTACAAAATTTGTGAAAGATTGACTGGTATTCTTAACTATGTTGCTCCTTT
TACGCTATGTGGATACGCTGCTTTAATGCCTTTGTATCATGCTATTGCTTCCCGTATGGCTTTCATTTTC
TCCTCCTTGTATAAATCCTGGTTGCTGTCTCTTTATGAGGAGTTGTGGCCCGTTGTCAGGCAACGTGGCG
TGGTGTGCACTGTGTTTGCTGACGCAACCCCCACTGGTTGGGGCATTGCCACCACCTGTCAGCTCCTTTC
CGGGACTTTCGCTTTCCCCCTCCCTATTGCCACGGCGGAACTCATCGCCGCCTGCCTTGCCCGCTGCTGG
ACAGGGGCTCGGCTGTTGGGCACTGACAATTCCGTGGTGTTGTCGGGGAAATCATCGTCCTTTCCTTGGC
TGCTCGCCTGTGTTGCCACCTGGATTCTGCGCGGGACGTCCTTCTGCTACGTCCCTTCGGCCCTCAATCC
AGCGGACCTTCCTTCCCGCGGCCTGCTGCCGGCTCTGCGGCCTCTTCCGCGTCTTCGCCTTCGCCCTCAG
ACGAGTCGGATCTCCCTTTGGGCCGCCTCCCCGCATCGATACCGTCGACCTCGATCGAGACCTAGAAAAA
CATGGAGCAATCACAAGTAGCAATACAGCAGCTACCAATGCTGATTGTGCCTGGCTAGAAGCACAAGAGG
AGGAGGAGGTGGGTTTTCCAGTCACACCTCAGGTACCTTTAAGACCAATGACTTACAAGGCAGCTGTAGA
TCTTAGCCACTTTTTAAAAGAAAAGGGGGGACTGGAAGGGCTAATTCACTCCCAACGAAGACAAGATATC
CTTGATCTGTGGATCTACCACACACAAGGCTACTTCCCTGATTGGCAGAACTACACACCAGGGCCAGGGA
TCAGATATCCACTGACCTTTGGATGGTGCTACAAGCTAGTACCAGTTGAGCAAGAGAAGGTAGAAGAAGC
CAATGAAGGAGAGAACACCCGCTTGTTACACCCTGTGAGCCTGCATGGGATGGATGACCCGGAGAGAGAA
GTATTAGAGTGGAGGTTTGACAGCCGCCTAGCATTTCATCACATGGCCCGAGAGCTGCATCCGGACTGTA
CTGGGTCTCTCTGGTTAGACCAGATCTGAGCCTGGGAGCTCTCTGGCTAACTAGGGAACCCACTGCTTAA
GCCTCAATAAAGCTTGCCTTGAGTGCTTCAAGTAGTGTGTGCCCGTCTGTTGTGTGACTCTGGTAACTAG
AGATCCCTCAGACCCTTTTAGTCAGTGTGGAAAATCTCTAGCAGCATGTGAGCAAAAGGCCAGCAAAAGG
CCAGGAACCGTAAAAAGGCCGCGTTGCTGGCGTTTTTCCATAGGCTCCGCCCCCCTGACGAGCATCACAA
AAATCGACGCTCAAGTCAGAGGTGGCGAAACCCGACAGGACTATAAAGATACCAGGCGTTTCCCCCTGGA
AGCTCCCTCGTGCGCTCTCCTGTTCCGACCCTGCCGCTTACCGGATACCTGTCCGCCTTTCTCCCTTCGG
GAAGCGTGGCGCTTTCTCATAGCTCACGCTGTAGGTATCTCAGTTCGGTGTAGGTCGTTCGCTCCAAGCT
GGGCTGTGTGCACGAACCCCCCGTTCAGCCCGACCGCTGCGCCTTATCCGGTAACTATCGTCTTGAGTCC
AACCCGGTAAGACACGACTTATCGCCACTGGCAGCAGCCACTGGTAACAGGATTAGCAGAGCGAGGTATG
TAGGCGGTGCTACAGAGTTCTTGAAGTGGTGGCCTAACTACGGCTACACTAGAAGAACAGTATTTGGTAT
CTGCGCTCTGCTGAAGCCAGTTACCTTCGGAAAAAGAGTTGGTAGCTCTTGATCCGGCAAACAAACCACC
GCTGGTAGCGGTGGTTTTTTTGTTTGCAAGCAGCAGATTACGCGCAGAAAAAAAGGATCTCAAGAAGATC
CTTTGATCTTTTCTACGGGGTCTGACGCTCAGTGGAACGAAAACTCACGTTAAGGGATTTTGGTCATGAG
ATTATCAAAAAGGATCTTCACCTAGATCCTTTTAAATTAAAAATGAAGTTTTAAATCAATCTAAAGTATA
TATGAGTAAACTTGGTCTGACAGTTACCAATGCTTAATCAGTGAGGCACCTATCTCAGCGATCTGTCTAT
TTCGTTCATCCATAGTTGCCTGACTCCCCGTCGTGTAGATAACTACGATACGGGAGGGCTTACCATCTGG
CCCCAGTGCTGCAATGATACCGCGAGACCCACGCTCACCGGCTCCAGATTTATCAGCAATAAACCAGCCA
GCCGGAAGGGCCGAGCGCAGAAGTGGTCCTGCAACTTTATCCGCCTCCATCCAGTCTATTAATTGTTGCC
GGGAAGCTAGAGTAAGTAGTTCGCCAGTTAATAGTTTGCGCAACGTTGTTGCCATTGCTACAGGCATCGT
GGTGTCACGCTCGTCGTTTGGTATGGCTTCATTCAGCTCCGGTTCCCAACGATCAAGGCGAGTTACATGA
TCCCCCATGTTGTGCAAAAAAGCGGTTAGCTCCTTCGGTCCTCCGATCGTTGTCAGAAGTAAGTTGGCCG
CAGTGTTATCACTCATGGTTATGGCAGCACTGCATAATTCTCTTACTGTCATGCCATCCGTAAGATGCTT
TTCTGTGACTGGTGAGTACTCAACCAAGTCATTCTGAGAATAGTGTATGCGGCGACCGAGTTGCTCTTGC
CCGGCGTCAATACGGGATAATACCGCGCCACATAGCAGAACTTTAAAAGTGCTCATCATTGGAAAACGTT
CTTCGGGGCGAAAACTCTCAAGGATCTTACCGCTGTTGAGATCCAGTTCGATGTAACCCACTCGTGCACC
CAACTGATCTTCAGCATCTTTTACTTTCACCAGCGTTTCTGGGTGAGCAAAAACAGGAAGGCAAAATGCC
GCAAAAAAGGGAATAAGGGCGACACGGAAATGTTGAATACTCATACTCTTCCTTTTTCAATATTATTGAA
GCATTTATCAGGGTTATTGTCTCATGAGCGGATACATATTTGAATGTATTTAGAAAAATAAACAAATAGG
GGTTCCGCGCACATTTCCCCGAAAAGTGCCACCTGACG
Features (pLannotate 1.2.2; 21 found; start..end, strand, type, name):
     30..82      -  misc_feature   bom (fragment): basis of mobility region from pBR322
    237..616     +  enhancer       CMV enhancer: human cytomegalovirus immediate early enhancer
    617..816     +  promoter       CMV promoter: human cytomegalovirus (CMV) immediate early promoter
    834..1014    +  LTR            5' LTR (truncated): truncated 5' long terminal repeat (LTR) from HIV-1
   1061..1186    +  misc_feature   HIV-1 Ψ: packaging signal of human immunodeficiency virus type 1
   1170..1508    +  CDS            HIV-1 gag (fragment): gag protein from human immunodeficiency virus 1; gag
   1683..1916    +  misc_feature   RRE: The Rev response element (RRE) of HIV-1 allows for Rev-dependent mRNA export from the nucleus to the cytoplasm.
   2293..2393    +  CDS            Rev (fragment): human immunodeficiency virus 1 (HIV-1) Rev protein; rev; enhances nuclear export of unspliced and incompletely spliced viral mRNAs
   2443..2560    +  misc_feature   cPPT/CTS: central polypurine tract and central termination sequence of HIV-1
   2653..2893    +  promoter       U6 promoter: RNA polymerase III promoter for human U6 snRNA
   2940..3007    +  misc_RNA       tracrRNA (fragment): trans-activating CRISPR RNA for the Streptococcus pyogenes CRISPR/Cas9 system
   3069..3280    +  promoter       EF-1α core promoter: core promoter for human elongation factor EF-1α
   3331..3927    +  CDS            PuroR (fragment): puromycin N-acetyltransferase; pac from Streptomyces; confers resistance to puromycin
   4000..4713    +  CDS            TagRFP: monomeric derivative of red fluorescent protein from Entacmaea quadricolor (Merzlyak et al., 2007) mammalian codon-optimized
   4766..5354    +  misc_feature   WPRE: woodchuck hepatitis virus posttranscriptional regulatory element
   5355..5374    +  misc_feature   MCS (fragment): pBluescript multiple cloning site
   5376..5876    +  CDS            nef (fragment): NEF_HV1LA - Experimental evidence at protein level: Swiss-Prot protein existence level 1. Extracellular Nef protein targets CD4(+) T-lymphocytes for apoptosis by interacting with CXCR4 surface receptors. From Human immunodeficiency virus type 1 group M subtype B (isolate Lai) (HIV-1).
   5883..6063    +  LTR            5' LTR (truncated): truncated 5' long terminal repeat (LTR) from HIV-1
   6125..6713    -  rep_origin     ori: high-copy-number ColE1/pMB1/pBR322/pUC origin of replication
   6884..7744    -  CDS            AmpR: β-lactamase; bla; confers resistance to ampicillin, carbenicillin, and related antibiotics
   7745..7849    -  promoter       AmpR promoter: bla
