[The description below was written by a language model from this plasmid's Addgene catalogue record and pLannotate feature annotations shown in this document.]
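Description:
ipUSEPR-sg-Hs-TMPRSS2-A5 is a lentiviral CRISPR guide-RNA vector of about 7.9 kb, built on a pLenti backbone and carrying a single 20-nt spacer directed against human TMPRSS2 (also known as PRSS10). It is maintained in bacteria through a high-copy ColE1/pUC-type origin and an ampicillin resistance gene with its native bla promoter. A recombination-tolerant strain is listed for propagation, as is common for LTR-containing plasmids.

The viral portion follows a standard HIV-1-derived transfer vector layout. A CMV enhancer/promoter is placed upstream of a truncated 5' LTR to drive genomic RNA production in packaging cells. This is followed by the Ψ packaging signal with a partial gag segment, the Rev response element for nuclear export of the unspliced transcript, and the cPPT/CTS. A second truncated LTR annotation lies downstream, after a nef-derived fragment, and closes the provirus.

Between these elements are two expression units. A human U6 RNA polymerase III promoter drives the TMPRSS2 spacer fused to a Streptococcus pyogenes Cas9 guide scaffold (annotated as a tracrRNA fragment). An EF-1α core promoter drives puromycin N-acetyltransferase followed by TagRFP. The feature table does not annotate the short linker between these two coding sequences, so how they are co-expressed is not stated. A WPRE follows to enhance transcript expression.

No Cas9 gene is annotated, so the nuclease must be supplied separately. The record gives the purpose only as "sgRNA". The design suits delivery of the guide to Cas9-expressing human cells, with puromycin selection or red fluorescence marking transduced cells in TMPRSS2 targeting experiments.
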