Addgene plasmid #188689: ipUSEPR-sg-Hs-TMPRSS2-A5
Purpose: sgRNA
Depositing lab: Lewis Cantley. Depositing organization: Cornell University.
Backbone
  Vector backbone: pLenti
  Vector type: Lentiviral, CRISPR
Growth in bacteria
  Bacterial resistance: Ampicillin, 100 μg/mL
  Growth temperature: 30°C
  Growth strain: NEB Stable
  Copy number: High Copy
Gene/Insert
  Gene/Insert name: sgTMPRSS2
  gRNA/shRNA sequence: GCTGGAACGAGAACTACGGG
  Species: H. sapiens (human)
  Insert size (bp): 20
  Mutation: WT
  Entrez Gene: TMPRSS2 (a.k.a. PRSS10)
  Cloning method: Restriction Enzyme; 5′ cloning site Unknown (unknown if destroyed)
Terms and licenses: Academic/Nonprofit Terms; Industry Terms: Not Available to Industry
How to cite: ipUSEPR-sg-Hs-TMPRSS2-A5 was a gift from Lewis Cantley (Addgene plasmid # 188689 ; http://n2t.net/addgene:188689 ; RRID:Addgene_188689)
